Addgene plasmid #41654: CFP_Rad_pcDNA4_HisMaxC
Depositing lab: Henry Colecraft. Depositing organization: Columbia University. Publication: Distinct RGK GTPases differentially use alpha1- and auxiliary beta-binding-dependent mechanisms to inhibit CaV1.2/CaV2.2 channels. Yang T, Puckerin A, Colecraft HM. PLoS One. 2012;7(5):e37079. Epub 2012 May 10. 10.1371/journal.pone.0037079 PubMed 22590648.
Backbone
  Vector backbone: pcDNA4/His-Max C
  Backbone manufacturer: Invitrogen
  Total vector size (bp): 6883
  Vector type: Mammalian Expression
  Selectable markers: Zeocin
Growth in bacteria
  Bacterial resistance: Ampicillin, 100 μg/mL
  Growth temperature: 37°C
  Growth strain: DH5alpha
  Copy number: Unknown
Gene/Insert
  Gene/Insert name: Rad, GTP binding proteins (RGK) (alt names: Rad; Rrad)
  Species: M. musculus (mouse)
  Insert size (bp): 921
  GenBank ID: NM_019662
  Entrez Gene: Rrad (a.k.a. REM3, Rad)
  Promoter: CMV
  Tag / fusion protein: CFP (N terminal on backbone)
  Cloning method: Restriction Enzyme; 5′ cloning site BamHI (not destroyed); 3′ cloning site EcoRI (not destroyed)
  Sequencing primers: 5′ T7_promoter; 3′ BGH Reverse
Terms and licenses: Academic/Nonprofit Terms; Industry Terms: Not Available to Industry
How to cite: CFP_Rad_pcDNA4_HisMaxC was a gift from Henry Colecraft (Addgene plasmid # 41654 ; http://n2t.net/addgene:41654 ; RRID:Addgene_41654)
