[The description below was written by a language model from this plasmid's Addgene catalogue record and pLannotate feature annotations shown in this document.]
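Description:
CFP_Rad_pcDNA4_HisMaxC is a 6,883 bp mammalian expression plasmid built on the Invitrogen pcDNA4/His-Max C backbone and encoding mouse Rad (Rrad), a member of the RGK family of small GTP-binding proteins, fused at its N terminus to cyan fluorescent protein. It is propagated in E. coli through a high-copy ColE1/pUC-type origin with ampicillin resistance (AmpR). It also carries an f1 origin for single-stranded DNA production. For selection in mammalian cells, a Sh ble (BleoR) cassette confers Zeocin resistance. This cassette is driven by the SV40 early promoter for mammalian expression and by the bacterial EM7 promoter, and it ends in an SV40 polyadenylation signal.

The expression cassette uses the CMV immediate-early enhancer and promoter, followed by a T7 promoter and the QBI SP163 translational enhancer, a 5′ UTR element derived from the mouse VEGF gene that is intended to boost translation. The annotated open reading frame begins with the backbone's leader tags: a short fragment matched to a His-containing composite tag (probably the vector's polyhistidine tag), the T7 gene 10 leader, and the Xpress epitope with its enterokinase site. These are followed by ECFP and then the roughly 920 bp Rrad coding sequence, which was cloned between BamHI and EcoRI. A bovine growth hormone polyadenylation signal terminates the transcript. A few other short annotations, such as the HIV-1 LTR and lacI fragments, are probably incidental sequence matches rather than functional parts.

The fluorescent fusion allows Rad expression and localisation to be monitored in transfected cells. The associated publication indicates the construct was used to study how different RGK GTPases inhibit CaV1.2 and CaV2.2 voltage-gated calcium channels through mechanisms dependent on α1 and auxiliary β subunit binding.
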