Features (pLannotate 1.2.2; 26 found; start..end, strand, type, name):
     36..80      -  misc_feature   bom (fragment): basis of mobility region from pBR322
    235..614     +  enhancer       CMV enhancer: human cytomegalovirus immediate early enhancer
    615..818     +  promoter       CMV promoter: human cytomegalovirus (CMV) immediate early promoter
    814..847     +  LTR            5' LTR (truncated) (fragment): truncated 5' long terminal repeat (LTR) from HIV-1
    863..881     +  promoter       T7 promoter: promoter for bacteriophage T7 RNA polymerase
    917..1079    +  misc_feature   QBI SP163: strong translational enhancer derived from the 5' UTR of the mouse VEGF gene
   1092..1112    +  CDS            capTEV™ (fragment): composite tag for in vivo biotinylation, TEV protease cleavage, and 6xHis tagging
   1113..1145    +  CDS            T7 tag (gene 10 leader): leader peptide from bacteriophage T7 gene 10 promotes efficient translation in E. coli
   1149..1172    +  CDS            Xpress™ tag: Xpress™ epitope tag, including an enterokinase recognition and cleavage site
   1179..1892    +  CDS            ECFP: ECFP is a basic (constitutively fluorescent) cyan fluorescent protein published in 1996, derived from Aequorea victoria. It has low acid sensitivity.
   1899..2816    +  CDS            Rrad: RAD_MOUSE - Experimental evidence at protein level: Swiss-Prot protein existence level 1. May play an important role in cardiac antiarrhythmia via the strong suppression of voltage-gated L-type Ca(2+) currents. Regulates voltage-dependent L-type calcium channel subunit alpha-1C trafficking to the cell membrane. Inhibits cardiac hypertrophy through the calmodulin-dependent kinase II (CaMKII) pathway. Inhibits phosphorylation and activation of CAMK2D. From Mus musculus (Mouse).
   2896..3120    +  polyA_signal   bGH poly(A) signal: bovine growth hormone polyadenylation signal
   3124..3145    +  promoter       SV40 promoter (fragment): SV40 enhancer and early promoter
   3166..3594    +  rep_origin     f1 ori (sequence partly withheld): f1 bacteriophage origin of replication; arrow indicates direction of (+) strand synthesis
   3608..3938    +  promoter       SV40 promoter: SV40 enhancer and early promoter
   3986..4033    +  promoter       EM7 promoter: synthetic bacterial promoter&nbsp
   4052..4426    +  CDS            BleoR: antibiotic-binding protein; Sh ble from Streptoalloteichus hindustanus; confers resistance to bleomycin, phleomycin, and Zeocin™
   4436..4561    +  CDS            ble (fragment): BLE_KLEPN - Experimental evidence at protein level: Swiss-Prot protein existence level 1. Binding protein with a strong affinity to the bleomycin family of antibiotics. Binds to CL990; an antimitotic-antibiotic compound. From Klebsiella pneumoniae.
   4556..4677    +  polyA_signal   SV40 poly(A) signal: SV40 polyadenylation signal
   4750..4766    -  protein_bind   lac operator: The lac repressor binds to the lac operator to inhibit transcription in E. coli. This inhibition can be relieved by adding lactose or isopropyl-β-D-thiogalactopyranoside (IPTG). lac repressor encoded by lacI
   4774..4804    -  promoter       lac promoter: promoter for the E. coli lac operon
   4819..4840    -  protein_bind   CAP binding site: CAP binding activates transcription in the presence of cAMP. E. coli catabolite activator protein
   4853..4945    -  CDS            lacI (fragment): lac repressor; lacI; The lac repressor binds to the lac operator to inhibit transcription in E. coli. This inhibition can be relieved by adding lactose or isopropyl-β-D-thiogalactopyranoside (IPTG).
   5128..5716    -  rep_origin     ori: high-copy-number ColE1/pMB1/pBR322/pUC origin of replication
   5887..6747    -  CDS            AmpR: β-lactamase; bla; confers resistance to ampicillin, carbenicillin, and related antibiotics
   6748..6852    -  promoter       AmpR promoter: bla
>Addgene plasmid #41654 | CFP_Rad_pcDNA4_HisMaxC | depositor full sequence | sequence record 55749 | CFP_Rad_pcDNA4_HisMaxC sequence 6883 bps
GACGGATCGGGAGATCTCCCGATCCCCTATGGTCGACTCTCAGTACAATCTGCTCTGATGCCGCATAGTT
AAGCCAGTATCTGCTCCCTGCTTGTGTGTTGGAGGTCGCTGAGTAGTGCGCGAGCAAAATTTAAGCTACA
ACAAGGCAAGGCTTGACCGACAATTGCATGAAGAATCTGCTTAGGGTTAGGCGTTTTGCGCTGCTTCGCG
ATGTACGGGCCAGATATACGCGTTGACATTGATTATTGACTAGTTATTAATAGTAATCAATTACGGGGTC
ATTAGTTCATAGCCCATATATGGAGTTCCGCGTTACATAACTTACGGTAAATGGCCCGCCTGGCTGACCG
CCCAACGACCCCCGCCCATTGACGTCAATAATGACGTATGTTCCCATAGTAACGCCAATAGGGACTTTCC
ATTGACGTCAATGGGTGGACTATTTACGGTAAACTGCCCACTTGGCAGTACATCAAGTGTATCATATGCC
AAGTACGCCCCCTATTGACGTCAATGACGGTAAATGGCCCGCCTGGCATTATGCCCAGTACATGACCTTA
TGGGACTTTCCTACTTGGCAGTACATCTACGTATTAGTCATCGCTATTACCATGGTGATGCGGTTTTGGC
AGTACATCAATGGGCGTGGATAGCGGTTTGACTCACGGGGATTTCCAAGTCTCCACCCCATTGACGTCAA
TGGGAGTTTGTTTTGGCACCAAAATCAACGGGACTTTCCAAAATGTCGTAACAACTCCGCCCCATTGACG
CAAATGGGCGGTAGGCGTGTACGGTGGGAGGTCTATATAAGCAGAGCTCTCTGGCTAACTAGAGAACCCA
CTGCTTACTGGCTTATCGAAATTAATACGACTCACTATAGGGAGACCCAAGCTGGCTAGCGTTTAAACTT
AAGCTTAGCGCAGAGGCTTGGGGCAGCCGAGCGGCAGCCAGGCCCCGGCCCGGGCCTCGGTTCCAGAAGG
GAGAGGAGCCCGCCAAGGCGCGCAAGAGAGCGGGCTGCCTCGCAGTCCGAGCCGGAGAGGGAGCGCGAGC
CGCGCCGGCCCCGGACGGCCTCCGAAACCATGGGGGGTTCTCATCATCATCATCATCATGGTATGGCTAG
CATGACTGGTGGACAGCAAATGGGTCGGGATCTGTACGACGATGACGATAAGGTACCAGTGAGCAAGGGC
GAGGAGCTGTTCACCGGGGTGGTGCCCATCCTGGTCGAGCTGGACGGCGACGTAAACGGCCACAAGTTCA
GCGTGTCCGGCGAGGGCGAGGGCGATGCCACCTACGGCAAGCTGACCCTGAAGTTCATCTGCACCACCGG
CAAGCTGCCCGTGCCCTGGCCCACCCTCGTGACCACCCTGACCTGGGGCGTGCAGTGCTTCAGCCGCTAC
CCCGACCACATGAAGCAGCACGACTTCTTCAAGTCCGCCATGCCCGAAGGCTACGTCCAGGAGCGCACCA
TCTTCTTCAAGGACGACGGCAACTACAAGACCCGCGCCGAGGTGAAGTTCGAGGGCGACACCCTGGTGAA
CCGCATCGAGCTGAAGGGCATCGACTTCAAGGAGGACGGCAACATCCTGGGGCACAAGCTGGAGTACAAC
TACATCAGCCACAACGTCTATATCACCGCCGACAAGCAGAAGAACGGCATCAAGGCCAACTTCAAGATCC
GCCACAACATCGAGGACGGCAGCGTGCAGCTCGCCGACCACTACCAGCAGAACACCCCCATCGGCGACGG
CCCCGTGCTGCTGCCCGACAACCACTACCTGAGCACCCAGTCCGCCCTGAGCAAAGACCCCAACGAGAAG
CGCGATCACATGGTCCTGCTGGAGTTCGTGACCGCCGCCGGGATCACTCTCGGCATGGACGAGCTGTACA
AGGGATCCACCCTGAATGGTGGCAGCGGAGCAAGCGGGAGCCGTGGTGCGGGCCGGGAGCGCGACCGCCG
TCGAGGCAGCACCCCATGGGGCCCGGCACCCCCACTGCACCGCAGGAGCATGCCGGTGGACGAGCGAGAC
CTTCAGGCGGCGCTAGCCCCGGGCTCCCTGGCAACGACTGCCGCTGGAACTCGGACACAGGGCCAGAGGC
TGGACTGGCCCGAAGGCTCCTCCGACTCGCTCAGTTCTGGAGGCAGTGGGTCAGAGGAGGGCGTTTACAA
GGTGCTGCTGCTCGGGGCGCCTGGTGTGGGCAAAAGCGCTCTGGCGCGCATCTTTGGTGGTATAGAAGAC
GGACCTGAAGCAGAAGCAGCAGGGCACACATATGACCGTTCTATCACTGTGGATGGAGAAGAAGCGTCAC
TATTGGTCTATGACATTTGGGAACAGGATGGGGGCTGCTGGCTGCCTGGCCACTGCATGGCCATGGGGGA
TGCATACGTCATCGTGTACTCCATCACGGACAAGGGCAGCTTTGAGAAAGCCTCAGAACTCCGGGTCCAG
CTGCGGCGGGCCCGGCAGACAGACGACGTGCCCATCATTCTCGTGGGCAACAAGAGTGACCTGGTGCGCT
CTCGTGAGGTCTCTGTGGATGAGGGCCGGGCCTGCGCAGTGGTCTTCGACTGCAAGTTCATCGAGACATC
AGCAGCACTGCATCACAATGTCCAGGCACTATTCGAGGGGGTTGTGCGCCAGATACGCCTGCGCAGGGAC
AGCAAAGAAGATAACGCCCGGCGGCAAGCTGGCACTCGGCGACGGGAGAGCCTTGGCAAGAAGGCCAAAC
GCTTTCTGGGCCGCATCGTGGCTCGCAACAGCCGCAAGATGGCCTTCCGCGCCAAGTCCAAGTCCTGCCA
TGACCTCTCTGTTCTCTAAGAATTCTGCAGATATCCAGCACAGTGGCGGCCGCTCGAGTCTAGAGGGCCC
GTTTAAACCCGCTGATCAGCCTCGACTGTGCCTTCTAGTTGCCAGCCATCTGTTGTTTGCCCCTCCCCCG
TGCCTTCCTTGACCCTGGAAGGTGCCACTCCCACTGTCCTTTCCTAATAAAATGAGGAAATTGCATCGCA
TTGTCTGAGTAGGTGTCATTCTATTCTGGGGGGTGGGGTGGGGCAGGACAGCAAGGGGGAGGATTGGGAA
GACAATAGCAGGCATGCTGGGGATGCGGTGGGCTCTATGGCTTCTGAGGCGGAAAGAACCAGCTGGGGCT
CTAGGGGGTATCCCC
[124 nt withheld, positions 3166-3289]
C
[32 nt withheld, positions 3291-3322]
CA
[57 nt withheld, positions 3325-3381]
A
[49 nt withheld, positions 3383-3431]
CCTTTGACGTTGGAGTCCACGTTCTTT
[37 nt withheld, positions 3459-3495]
ACCCTATCTCGGTCTATTCTTTTGATTTATAAGGGATTTTGGGGATTTCGGCCTATTGGTTAAAAAATGA
GCTGATTTAACAAAAATTTAACGCGAATTAATTCTGTGGAATGTGTGTCAGTTAGGGTGTGGAAAGTCCC
CAGGCTCCCCAGGCAGGCAGAAGTATGCAAAGCATGCATCTCAATTAGTCAGCAACCAGGTGTGGAAAGT
CCCCAGGCTCCCCAGCAGGCAGAAGTATGCAAAGCATGCATCTCAATTAGTCAGCAACCATAGTCCCGCC
CCTAACTCCGCCCATCCCGCCCCTAACTCCGCCCAGTTCCGCCCATTCTCCGCCCCATGGCTGACTAATT
TTTTTTATTTATGCAGAGGCCGAGGCCGCCTCTGCCTCTGAGCTATTCCAGAAGTAGTGAGGAGGCTTTT
TTGGAGGCCTAGGCTTTTGCAAAAAGCTCCCGGGAGCTTGTATATCCATTTTCGGATCTGATCAGCACGT
GTTGACAATTAATCATCGGCATAGTATATCGGCATAGTATAATACGACAAGGTGAGGAACTAAACCATGG
CCAAGTTGACCAGTGCCGTTCCGGTGCTCACCGCGCGCGACGTCGCCGGAGCGGTCGAGTTCTGGACCGA
CCGGCTCGGGTTCTCCCGGGACTTCGTGGAGGACGACTTCGCCGGTGTGGTCCGGGACGACGTGACCCTG
TTCATCAGCGCGGTCCAGGACCAGGTGGTGCCGGACAACACCCTGGCCTGGGTGTGGGTGCGCGGCCTGG
ACGAGCTGTACGCCGAGTGGTCGGAGGTCGTGTCCACGAACTTCCGGGACGCCTCCGGGCCGGCCATGAC
CGAGATCGGCGAGCAGCCGTGGGGGCGGGAGTTCGCCCTGCGCGACCCGGCCGGCAACTGCGTGCACTTC
GTGGCCGAGGAGCAGGACTGACACGTGCTACGAGATTTCGATTCCACCGCCGCCTTCTATGAAAGGTTGG
GCTTCGGAATCGTTTTCCGGGACGCCGGCTGGATGATCCTCCAGCGCGGGGATCTCATGCTGGAGTTCTT
CGCCCACCCCAACTTGTTTATTGCAGCTTATAATGGTTACAAATAAAGCAATAGCATCACAAATTTCACA
AATAAAGCATTTTTTTCACTGCATTCTAGTTGTGGTTTGTCCAAACTCATCAATGTATCTTATCATGTCT
GTATACCGTCGACCTCTAGCTAGAGCTTGGCGTAATCATGGTCATAGCTGTTTCCTGTGTGAAATTGTTA
TCCGCTCACAATTCCACACAACATACGAGCCGGAAGCATAAAGTGTAAAGCCTGGGGTGCCTAATGAGTG
AGCTAACTCACATTAATTGCGTTGCGCTCACTGCCCGCTTTCCAGTCGGGAAACCTGTCGTGCCAGCTGC
ATTAATGAATCGGCCAACGCGCGGGGAGAGGCGGTTTGCGTATTGGGCGCTCTTCCGCTTCCTCGCTCAC
TGACTCGCTGCGCTCGGTCGTTCGGCTGCGGCGAGCGGTATCAGCTCACTCAAAGGCGGTAATACGGTTA
TCCACAGAATCAGGGGATAACGCAGGAAAGAACATGTGAGCAAAAGGCCAGCAAAAGGCCAGGAACCGTA
AAAAGGCCGCGTTGCTGGCGTTTTTCCATAGGCTCCGCCCCCCTGACGAGCATCACAAAAATCGACGCTC
AAGTCAGAGGTGGCGAAACCCGACAGGACTATAAAGATACCAGGCGTTTCCCCCTGGAAGCTCCCTCGTG
CGCTCTCCTGTTCCGACCCTGCCGCTTACCGGATACCTGTCCGCCTTTCTCCCTTCGGGAAGCGTGGCGC
TTTCTCAATGCTCACGCTGTAGGTATCTCAGTTCGGTGTAGGTCGTTCGCTCCAAGCTGGGCTGTGTGCA
CGAACCCCCCGTTCAGCCCGACCGCTGCGCCTTATCCGGTAACTATCGTCTTGAGTCCAACCCGGTAAGA
CACGACTTATCGCCACTGGCAGCAGCCACTGGTAACAGGATTAGCAGAGCGAGGTATGTAGGCGGTGCTA
CAGAGTTCTTGAAGTGGTGGCCTAACTACGGCTACACTAGAAGGACAGTATTTGGTATCTGCGCTCTGCT
GAAGCCAGTTACCTTCGGAAAAAGAGTTGGTAGCTCTTGATCCGGCAAACAAACCACCGCTGGTAGCGGT
GGTTTTTTTGTTTGCAAGCAGCAGATTACGCGCAGAAAAAAAGGATCTCAAGAAGATCCTTTGATCTTTT
CTACGGGGTCTGACGCTCAGTGGAACGAAAACTCACGTTAAGGGATTTTGGTCATGAGATTATCAAAAAG
GATCTTCACCTAGATCCTTTTAAATTAAAAATGAAGTTTTAAATCAATCTAAAGTATATATGAGTAAACT
TGGTCTGACAGTTACCAATGCTTAATCAGTGAGGCACCTATCTCAGCGATCTGTCTATTTCGTTCATCCA
TAGTTGCCTGACTCCCCGTCGTGTAGATAACTACGATACGGGAGGGCTTACCATCTGGCCCCAGTGCTGC
AATGATACCGCGAGACCCACGCTCACCGGCTCCAGATTTATCAGCAATAAACCAGCCAGCCGGAAGGGCC
GAGCGCAGAAGTGGTCCTGCAACTTTATCCGCCTCCATCCAGTCTATTAATTGTTGCCGGGAAGCTAGAG
TAAGTAGTTCGCCAGTTAATAGTTTGCGCAACGTTGTTGCCATTGCTACAGGCATCGTGGTGTCACGCTC
GTCGTTTGGTATGGCTTCATTCAGCTCCGGTTCCCAACGATCAAGGCGAGTTACATGATCCCCCATGTTG
TGCAAAAAAGCGGTTAGCTCCTTCGGTCCTCCGATCGTTGTCAGAAGTAAGTTGGCCGCAGTGTTATCAC
TCATGGTTATGGCAGCACTGCATAATTCTCTTACTGTCATGCCATCCGTAAGATGCTTTTCTGTGACTGG
TGAGTACTCAACCAAGTCATTCTGAGAATAGTGTATGCGGCGACCGAGTTGCTCTTGCCCGGCGTCAATA
CGGGATAATACCGCGCCACATAGCAGAACTTTAAAAGTGCTCATCATTGGAAAACGTTCTTCGGGGCGAA
AACTCTCAAGGATCTTACCGCTGTTGAGATCCAGTTCGATGTAACCCACTCGTGCACCCAACTGATCTTC
AGCATCTTTTACTTTCACCAGCGTTTCTGGGTGAGCAAAAACAGGAAGGCAAAATGCCGCAAAAAAGGGA
ATAAGGGCGACACGGAAATGTTGAATACTCATACTCTTCCTTTTTCAATATTATTGAAGCATTTATCAGG
GTTATTGTCTCATGAGCGGATACATATTTGAATGTATTTAGAAAAATAAACAAATAGGGGTTCCGCGCAC
ATTTCCCCGAAAAGTGCCACCTGACGTC
