>Addgene plasmid #41654 | CFP_Rad_pcDNA4_HisMaxC | addgene partial sequence | sequence record 56181 | EGFP-C 5'-CATGGTCCTGCTGGAGTTCGTG-3'
AGGGATCCACCCTGAATGGTGGCAGCGGAGCAAGCGGGAGCCGTGGTGCGGGCCGGGAGCGCGACCGCCG
TCGAGGCAGCACCCCATGGGGCCCGGCACCCCCACTGCACCGCAGGAGCATGCCGGTGGACGAGCGAGAC
CTTCAGGCGGCGCTAGCCCCGGGCTCCCTGGCAACGACTGCCGCTGGAACTCGGACACAGGGCCAGAGGC
TGGACTGGCCCGAAGGCTCCTCCGACTCGCTCAGTTCTGGAGGCAGTGGGTCAGAGGAGGGCGTTTACAA
GGTGCTGCTGCTCGGGGCGCCTGGTGTGGGCAAAAGCGCTCTGGCGCGCATCTTTGGTGGTATAGAAGAC
GGACCTGAAGCAGAAGCAGCAGGGCACACATATGACCGTTCTATCACTGTGGATGGAGAAGAAGCGTCAC
TATTGGTCTATGACATTTGGGAACAGGATGGGGGCTGCTGGCTGCCTGGCCACTGCATGGCCATGGGGGA
TGCATACGTCATCGTGTACTCCATCACGGACAAGGGCAGCTTTGAGAAAGCCTCAGAACTCCGGGTCCAG
CTGCGGCGGGCCCGGCAGACAGACGACGTGCCCATCATTCTCGTGGGCAACAAGAGTGACCTGGTGCGCT
CTCGTGAGGTCTCTGTGGATGAGGGCCGGGCCTGCGCAGTGGTCTTCGACTGCAAGTTCATCGAGACATC
AGCAGCACTGCATCACAATGTCCAGGCACTATTCGAGGGGGTTGTGCGCCAGATACGCCTGCGCAGGGAC
AGCAAAGAAGATAACGCCCGGCGGCAAGCTGGCACTCGGCGACGGGAGAGCCTTGGCAAGAA
